>Addgene plasmid #201600 | LENTICRISPR-LUC7L_sgRNA1 | addgene full sequence | sequence record 395663 | Addgene NGS Result
TGATGCGGTTTTGGCAGTACATCAATGGGCGTGGATAGCGGTTTGACTCACGGGGATTTCCAAGTCTCCA
CCCCATTGACGTCAATGGGAGTTTGTTTTGGCACCAAAATCAACGGGACTTTCCAAAATGTCGTAACAAC
TCCGCCCCATTGACGCAAATGGGCGGTAGGCGTGTACGGTGGGAGGTCTATATAAGCAGCGCGTTTTGCC
TGTACTGGGTCTCTCTGGTTAGACCAGATCTGAGCCTGGGAGCTCTCTGGCTAACTAGGGAACCCACTGC
TTAAGCCTCAATAAAGCTTGCCTTGAGTGCTTCAAGTAGTGTGTGCCCGTCTGTTGTGTGACTCTGGTAA
CTAGAGATCCCTCAGACCCTTTTAGTCAGTGTGGAAAATCTCTAGCAGTGGCGCCCGAACAGGGACTTGA
AAGCGAAAGGGAAACCAGAGGAGCTCTCTCGACGCAGGACTCGGCTTGCTGAAGCGCGCACGGCAAGAGG
CGAGGGGCGGCGACTGGTGAGTACGCCAAAAATTTTGACTAGCGGAGGCTAGAAGGAGAGAGATGGGTGC
GAGAGCGTCAGTATTAAGCGGGGGAGAATTAGATCGCGATGGGAAAAAATTCGGTTAAGGCCAGGGGGAA
AGAAAAAATATAAATTAAAACATATAGTATGGGCAAGCAGGGAGCTAGAACGATTCGCAGTTAATCCTGG
CCTGTTAGAAACATCAGAAGGCTGTAGACAAATACTGGGACAGCTACAACCATCCCTTCAGACAGGATCA
GAAGAACTTAGATCATTATATAATACAGTAGCAACCCTCTATTGTGTGCATCAAAGGATAGAGATAAAAG
ACACCAAGGAAGCTTTAGACAAGATAGAGGAAGAGCAAAACAAAAGTAAGACCACCGCACAGCAAGCGGC
CGCTGATCTTCAGACCTGGAGGAGGAGATATGAGGGACAATTGGAGAAGTGAATTATATAAATATAAAGT
AGTAAAAATTGAACCATTAGGAGTAGCACCCACCAAGGCAAAGAGAAGAGTGGTGCAGAGAGAAAAAAGA
GCAGTGGGAATAGGAGCTTTGTTCCTTGGGTTCTTGGGAGCAGCAGGAAGCACTATGGGCGCAGCGTCAA
TGACGCTGACGGTACAGGCCAGACAATTATTGTCTGGTATAGTGCAGCAGCAGAACAATTTGCTGAGGGC
TATTGAGGCGCAACAGCATCTGTTGCAACTCACAGTCTGGGGCATCAAGCAGCTCCAGGCAAGAATCCTG
GCTGTGGAAAGATACCTAAAGGATCAACAGCTCCTGGGGATTTGGGGTTGCTCTGGAAAACTCATTTGCA
CCACTGCTGTGCCTTGGAATGCTAGTTGGAGTAATAAATCTCTGGAACAGATTTGGAATCACACGACCTG
GATGGAGTGGGACAGAGAAATTAACAATTACACAAGCTTAATACACTCCTTAATTGAAGAATCGCAAAAC
CAGCAAGAAAAGAATGAACAAGAATTATTGGAATTAGATAAATGGGCAAGTTTGTGGAATTGGTTTAACA
TAACAAATTGGCTGTGGTATATAAAATTATTCATAATGATAGTAGGAGGCTTGGTAGGTTTAAGAATAGT
TTTTGCTGTACTTTCTATAGTGAATAGAGTTAGGCAGGGATATTCACCATTATCGTTTCAGACCCACCTC
CCAACCCCGAGGGGACCCGACAGGCCCGAAGGAATAGAAGAAGAAGGTGGAGAGAGAGACAGAGACAGAT
CCATTCGATTAGTGAACGGATCGGCACTGCGTGCGCCAATTCTGCAGACAAATGGCAGTATTCATCCACA
ATTTTAAAAGAAAAGGGGGGATTGGGGGGTACAGTGCAGGGGAAAGAATAGTAGACATAATAGCAACAGA
CATACAAACTAAAGAATTACAAAAACAAATTACAAAAATTCAAAATTTTCGGGTTTATTACAGGGACAGC
AGAGATCCAGTTTGGTTAATTAAGGTACCGAGGGCCTATTTCCCATGATTCCTTCATATTTGCATATACG
ATACAAGGCTGTTAGAGAGATAATTAGAATTAATTTGACTGTAAACACAAAGATATTAGTACAAAATACG
TGACGTAGAAAGTAATAATTTCTTGGGTAGTTTGCAGTTTTAAAATTATGTTTTAAAATGGACTATCATA
TGCTTACCGTAACTTGAAAGTATTTCGATTTCTTGGCTTTATATATCTTGTGGAAAGGACGAAACACCGT
CGGTGGCAAGTTACACTTGGTTTTAGAGCTAGAAATAGCAAGTTAAAATAAGGCTAGTCCGTTATCAACT
TGAAAAAGTGGCACCGAGTCGGTGCTTTTTTGAATTCGCTAGCTAGGTCTTGAAAGGAGTGGGAATTGGC
TCCGGTGCCCGTCAGTGGGCAGAGCGCACATCGCCCACAGTCCCCGAGAAGTTGGGGGGAGGGGTCGGCA
ATTGATCCGGTGCCTAGAGAAGGTGGCGCGGGGTAAACTGGGAAAGTGATGTCGTGTACTGGCTCCGCCT
TTTTCCCGAGGGTGGGGGAGAACCGTATATAAGTGCAGTAGTCGCCGTGAACGTTCTTTTTCGCAACGGG
TTTGCCGCCAGAACACAGGACCGGTTCTAGAGCGCTGCCACCATGGACAAGAAGTACAGCATCGGCCTGG
ACATCGGCACCAACTCTGTGGGCTGGGCCGTGATCACCGACGAGTACAAGGTGCCCAGCAAGAAATTCAA
GGTGCTGGGCAACACCGACCGGCACAGCATCAAGAAGAACCTGATCGGAGCCCTGCTGTTCGACAGCGGC
GAAACAGCCGAGGCCACCCGGCTGAAGAGAACCGCCAGAAGAAGATACACCAGACGGAAGAACCGGATCT
GCTATCTGCAAGAGATCTTCAGCAACGAGATGGCCAAGGTGGACGACAGCTTCTTCCACAGACTGGAAGA
GTCCTTCCTGGTGGAAGAGGATAAGAAGCACGAGCGGCACCCCATCTTCGGCAACATCGTGGACGAGGTG
GCCTACCACGAGAAGTACCCCACCATCTACCACCTGAGAAAGAAACTGGTGGACAGCACCGACAAGGCCG
ACCTGCGGCTGATCTATCTGGCCCTGGCCCACATGATCAAGTTCCGGGGCCACTTCCTGATCGAGGGCGA
CCTGAACCCCGACAACAGCGACGTGGACAAGCTGTTCATCCAGCTGGTGCAGACCTACAACCAGCTGTTC
GAGGAAAACCCCATCAACGCCAGCGGCGTGGACGCCAAGGCCATCCTGTCTGCCAGACTGAGCAAGAGCA
GACGGCTGGAAAATCTGATCGCCCAGCTGCCCGGCGAGAAGAAGAATGGCCTGTTCGGAAACCTGATTGC
CCTGAGCCTGGGCCTGACCCCCAACTTCAAGAGCAACTTCGACCTGGCCGAGGATGCCAAACTGCAGCTG
AGCAAGGACACCTACGACGACGACCTGGACAACCTGCTGGCCCAGATCGGCGACCAGTACGCCGACCTGT
TTCTGGCCGCCAAGAACCTGTCCGACGCCATCCTGCTGAGCGACATCCTGAGAGTGAACACCGAGATCAC
CAAGGCCCCCCTGAGCGCCTCTATGATCAAGAGATACGACGAGCACCACCAGGACCTGACCCTGCTGAAA
GCTCTCGTGCGGCAGCAGCTGCCTGAGAAGTACAAAGAGATTTTCTTCGACCAGAGCAAGAACGGCTACG
CCGGCTACATTGACGGCGGAGCCAGCCAGGAAGAGTTCTACAAGTTCATCAAGCCCATCCTGGAAAAGAT
GGACGGCACCGAGGAACTGCTCGTGAAGCTGAACAGAGAGGACCTGCTGCGGAAGCAGCGGACCTTCGAC
AACGGCAGCATCCCCCACCAGATCCACCTGGGAGAGCTGCACGCCATTCTGCGGCGGCAGGAAGATTTTT
ACCCATTCCTGAAGGACAACCGGGAAAAGATCGAGAAGATCCTGACCTTCCGCATCCCCTACTACGTGGG
CCCTCTGGCCAGGGGAAACAGCAGATTCGCCTGGATGACCAGAAAGAGCGAGGAAACCATCACCCCCTGG
AACTTCGAGGAAGTGGTGGACAAGGGCGCTTCCGCCCAGAGCTTCATCGAGCGGATGACCAACTTCGATA
AGAACCTGCCCAACGAGAAGGTGCTGCCCAAGCACAGCCTGCTGTACGAGTACTTCACCGTGTATAACGA
GCTGACCAAAGTGAAATACGTGACCGAGGGAATGAGAAAGCCCGCCTTCCTGAGCGGCGAGCAGAAAAAG
GCCATCGTGGACCTGCTGTTCAAGACCAACCGGAAAGTGACCGTGAAGCAGCTGAAAGAGGACTACTTCA
AGAAAATCGAGTGCTTCGACTCCGTGGAAATCTCCGGCGTGGAAGATCGGTTCAACGCCTCCCTGGGCAC
ATACCACGATCTGCTGAAAATTATCAAGGACAAGGACTTCCTGGACAATGAGGAAAACGAGGACATTCTG
GAAGATATCGTGCTGACCCTGACACTGTTTGAGGACAGAGAGATGATCGAGGAACGGCTGAAAACCTATG
CCCACCTGTTCGACGACAAAGTGATGAAGCAGCTGAAGCGGCGGAGATACACCGGCTGGGGCAGGCTGAG
CCGGAAGCTGATCAACGGCATCCGGGACAAGCAGTCCGGCAAGACAATCCTGGATTTCCTGAAGTCCGAC
GGCTTCGCCAACAGAAACTTCATGCAGCTGATCCACGACGACAGCCTGACCTTTAAAGAGGACATCCAGA
AAGCCCAGGTGTCCGGCCAGGGCGATAGCCTGCACGAGCACATTGCCAATCTGGCCGGCAGCCCCGCCAT
TAAGAAGGGCATCCTGCAGACAGTGAAGGTGGTGGACGAGCTCGTGAAAGTGATGGGCCGGCACAAGCCC
GAGAACATCGTGATCGAAATGGCCAGAGAGAACCAGACCACCCAGAAGGGACAGAAGAACAGCCGCGAGA
GAATGAAGCGGATCGAAGAGGGCATCAAAGAGCTGGGCAGCCAGATCCTGAAAGAACACCCCGTGGAAAA
CACCCAGCTGCAGAACGAGAAGCTGTACCTGTACTACCTGCAGAATGGGCGGGATATGTACGTGGACCAG
GAACTGGACATCAACCGGCTGTCCGACTACGATGTGGACCATATCGTGCCTCAGAGCTTTCTGAAGGACG
ACTCCATCGACAACAAGGTGCTGACCAGAAGCGACAAGAACCGGGGCAAGAGCGACAACGTGCCCTCCGA
AGAGGTCGTGAAGAAGATGAAGAACTACTGGCGGCAGCTGCTGAACGCCAAGCTGATTACCCAGAGAAAG
TTCGACAATCTGACCAAGGCCGAGAGAGGCGGCCTGAGCGAACTGGATAAGGCCGGCTTCATCAAGAGAC
AGCTGGTGGAAACCCGGCAGATCACAAAGCACGTGGCACAGATCCTGGACTCCCGGATGAACACTAAGTA
CGACGAGAATGACAAGCTGATCCGGGAAGTGAAAGTGATCACCCTGAAGTCCAAGCTGGTGTCCGATTTC
CGGAAGGATTTCCAGTTTTACAAAGTGCGCGAGATCAACAACTACCACCACGCCCACGACGCCTACCTGA
ACGCCGTCGTGGGAACCGCCCTGATCAAAAAGTACCCTAAGCTGGAAAGCGAGTTCGTGTACGGCGACTA
CAAGGTGTACGACGTGCGGAAGATGATCGCCAAGAGCGAGCAGGAAATCGGCAAGGCTACCGCCAAGTAC
TTCTTCTACAGCAACATCATGAACTTTTTCAAGACCGAGATTACCCTGGCCAACGGCGAGATCCGGAAGC
GGCCTCTGATCGAGACAAACGGCGAAACCGGGGAGATCGTGTGGGATAAGGGCCGGGATTTTGCCACCGT
GCGGAAAGTGCTGAGCATGCCCCAAGTGAATATCGTGAAAAAGACCGAGGTGCAGACAGGCGGCTTCAGC
AAAGAGTCTATCCTGCCCAAGAGGAACAGCGATAAGCTGATCGCCAGAAAGAAGGACTGGGACCCTAAGA
AGTACGGCGGCTTCGACAGCCCCACCGTGGCCTATTCTGTGCTGGTGGTGGCCAAAGTGGAAAAGGGCAA
GTCCAAGAAACTGAAGAGTGTGAAAGAGCTGCTGGGGATCACCATCATGGAAAGAAGCAGCTTCGAGAAG
AATCCCATCGACTTTCTGGAAGCCAAGGGCTACAAAGAAGTGAAAAAGGACCTGATCATCAAGCTGCCTA
AGTACTCCCTGTTCGAGCTGGAAAACGGCCGGAAGAGAATGCTGGCCTCTGCCGGCGAACTGCAGAAGGG
AAACGAACTGGCCCTGCCCTCCAAATATGTGAACTTCCTGTACCTGGCCAGCCACTATGAGAAGCTGAAG
GGCTCCCCCGAGGATAATGAGCAGAAACAGCTGTTTGTGGAACAGCACAAGCACTACCTGGACGAGATCA
TCGAGCAGATCAGCGAGTTCTCCAAGAGAGTGATCCTGGCCGACGCTAATCTGGACAAAGTGCTGTCCGC
CTACAACAAGCACCGGGATAAGCCCATCAGAGAGCAGGCCGAGAATATCATCCACCTGTTTACCCTGACC
AATCTGGGAGCCCCTGCCGCCTTCAAGTACTTTGACACCACCATCGACCGGAAGAGGTACACCAGCACCA
AAGAGGTGCTGGACGCCACCCTGATCCACCAGAGCATCACCGGCCTGTACGAGACACGGATCGACCTGTC
TCAGCTGGGAGGCGACAAGCGACCTGCCGCCACAAAGAAGGCTGGACAGGCTAAGAAGAAGAAAGATTAC
AAAGACGATGACGATAAGGGATCCGGCGCAACAAACTTCTCTCTGCTGAAACAAGCCGGAGATGTCGAAG
AGAATCCTGGACCGACCGAGTACAAGCCCACGGTGCGCCTCGCCACCCGCGACGACGTCCCCAGGGCCGT
ACGCACCCTCGCCGCCGCGTTCGCCGACTACCCCGCCACGCGCCACACCGTCGATCCGGACCGCCACATC
GAGCGGGTCACCGAGCTGCAAGAACTCTTCCTCACGCGCGTCGGGCTCGACATCGGCAAGGTGTGGGTCG
CGGACGACGGCGCCGCGGTGGCGGTCTGGACCACGCCGGAGAGCGTCGAAGCGGGGGCGGTGTTCGCCGA
GATCGGCCCGCGCATGGCCGAGTTGAGCGGTTCCCGGCTGGCCGCGCAGCAACAGATGGAAGGCCTCCTG
GCGCCGCACCGGCCCAAGGAGCCCGCGTGGTTCCTGGCCACCGTCGGAGTCTCGCCCGACCACCAGGGCA
AGGGTCTGGGCAGCGCCGTCGTGCTCCCCGGAGTGGAGGCGGCCGAGCGCGCCGGGGTGCCCGCCTTCCT
GGAGACCTCCGCGCCCCGCAACCTCCCCTTCTACGAGCGGCTCGGCTTCACCGTCACCGCCGACGTCGAG
GTGCCCGAAGGACCGCGCACCTGGTGCATGACCCGCAAGCCCGGTGCCTGAACGCGTTAAGTCGACAATC
AACCTCTGGATTACAAAATTTGTGAAAGATTGACTGGTATTCTTAACTATGTTGCTCCTTTTACGCTATG
TGGATACGCTGCTTTAATGCCTTTGTATCATGCTATTGCTTCCCGTATGGCTTTCATTTTCTCCTCCTTG
TATAAATCCTGGTTGCTGTCTCTTTATGAGGAGTTGTGGCCCGTTGTCAGGCAACGTGGCGTGGTGTGCA
CTGTGTTTGCTGACGCAACCCCCACTGGTTGGGGCATTGCCACCACCTGTCAGCTCCTTTCCGGGACTTT
CGCTTTCCCCCTCCCTATTGCCACGGCGGAACTCATCGCCGCCTGCCTTGCCCGCTGCTGGACAGGGGCT
CGGCTGTTGGGCACTGACAATTCCGTGGTGTTGTCGGGGAAATCATCGTCCTTTCCTTGGCTGCTCGCCT
GTGTTGCCACCTGGATTCTGCGCGGGACGTCCTTCTGCTACGTCCCTTCGGCCCTCAATCCAGCGGACCT
TCCTTCCCGCGGCCTGCTGCCGGCTCTGCGGCCTCTTCCGCGTCTTCGCCTTCGCCCTCAGACGAGTCGG
ATCTCCCTTTGGGCCGCCTCCCCGCGTCGACTTTAAGACCAATGACTTACAAGGCAGCTGTAGATCTTAG
CCACTTTTTAAAAGAAAAGGGGGGACTGGAAGGGCTAATTCACTCCCAACGAAGACAAGATCTGCTTTTT
GCTTGTACTGGGTCTCTCTGGTTAGACCAGATCTGAGCCTGGGAGCTCTCTGGCTAACTAGGGAACCCAC
TGCTTAAGCCTCAATAAAGCTTGCCTTGAGTGCTTCAAGTAGTGTGTGCCCGTCTGTTGTGTGACTCTGG
TAACTAGAGATCCCTCAGACCCTTTTAGTCAGTGTGGAAAATCTCTAGCAGGGCCCGTTTAAACCCGCTG
ATCAGCCTCGACTGTGCCTTCTAGTTGCCAGCCATCTGTTGTTTGCCCCTCCCCCGTGCCTTCCTTGACC
CTGGAAGGTGCCACTCCCACTGTCCTTTCCTAATAAAATGAGGAAATTGCATCGCATTGTCTGAGTAGGT
GTCATTCTATTCTGGGGGGTGGGGTGGGGCAGGACAGCAAGGGGGAGGATTGGGAAGACAATAGCAGGCA
TGCTGGGGATGCGGTGGGCTCTATGGCTTCTGAGGCGGAAAGAACCAGCTGGGGCTCTAGGGGGTATCCC
C
[124 nt withheld, positions 8682-8805]
C
[91 nt withheld, positions 8807-8897]
A
[49 nt withheld, positions 8899-8947]
CCTTTGACGTTGGAGTCCACGTTCTTT
[37 nt withheld, positions 8975-9011]
ACCCTATCTCGGTCTATTCTTTTGATTTATAAGGGATTTTGCCGATTTCGGCCTATTGGTTAAAAAATGA
GCTGATTTAACAAAAATTTAACGCGAATTAATTCTGTGGAATGTGTGTCAGTTAGGGTGTGGAAAGTCCC
CAGGCTCCCCAGCAGGCAGAAGTATGCAAAGCATGCATCTCAATTAGTCAGCAACCAGGTGTGGAAAGTC
CCCAGGCTCCCCAGCAGGCAGAAGTATGCAAAGCATGCATCTCAATTAGTCAGCAACCATAGTCCCGCCC
CTAACTCCGCCCATCCCGCCCCTAACTCCGCCCAGTTCCGCCCATTCTCCGCCCCATGGCTGACTAATTT
TTTTTATTTATGCAGAGGCCGAGGCCGCCTCTGCCTCTGAGCTATTCCAGAAGTAGTGAGGAGGCTTTTT
TGGAGGCCTAGGCTTTTGCAAAAAGCTCCCGGGAGCTTGTATATCCATTTTCGGATCTGATCAGCACGTG
TTGACAATTAATCATCGGCATAGTATATCGGCATAGTATAATACGACAAGGTGAGGAACTAAACCATGGC
CAAGTTGACCAGTGCCGTTCCGGTGCTCACCGCGCGCGACGTCGCCGGAGCGGTCGAGTTCTGGACCGAC
CGGCTCGGGTTCTCCCGGGACTTCGTGGAGGACGACTTCGCCGGTGTGGTCCGGGACGACGTGACCCTGT
TCATCAGCGCGGTCCAGGACCAGGTGGTGCCGGACAACACCCTGGCCTGGGTGTGGGTGCGCGGCCTGGA
CGAGCTGTACGCCGAGTGGTCGGAGGTCGTGTCCACGAACTTCCGGGACGCCTCCGGGCCGGCCATGACC
GAGATCGGCGAGCAGCCGTGGGGGCGGGAGTTCGCCCTGCGCGACCCGGCCGGCAACTGCGTGCACTTCG
TGGCCGAGGAGCAGGACTGACACGTGCTACGAGATTTCGATTCCACCGCCGCCTTCTATGAAAGGTTGGG
CTTCGGAATCGTTTTCCGGGACGCCGGCTGGATGATCCTCCAGCGCGGGGATCTCATGCTGGAGTTCTTC
GCCCACCCCAACTTGTTTATTGCAGCTTATAATGGTTACAAATAAAGCAATAGCATCACAAATTTCACAA
ATAAAGCATTTTTTTCACTGCATTCTAGTTGTGGTTTGTCCAAACTCATCAATGTATCTTATCATGTCTG
TATACCGTCGACCTCTAGCTAGAGCTTGGCGTAATCATGGTCATAGCTGTTTCCTGTGTGAAATTGTTAT
CCGCTCACAATTCCACACAACATACGAGCCGGAAGCATAAAGTGTAAAGCCTGGGGTGCCTAATGAGTGA
GCTAACTCACATTAATTGCGTTGCGCTCACTGCCCGCTTTCCAGTCGGGAAACCTGTCGTGCCAGCTGCA
TTAATGAATCGGCCAACGCGCGGGGAGAGGCGGTTTGCGTATTGGGCGCTCTTCCGCTTCCTCGCTCACT
GACTCGCTGCGCTCGGTCGTTCGGCTGCGGCGAGCGGTATCAGCTCACTCAAAGGCGGTAATACGGTTAT
CCACAGAATCAGGGGATAACGCAGGAAAGAACATGTGAGCAAAAGGCCAGCAAAAGGCCAGGAACCGTAA
AAAGGCCGCGTTGCTGGCGTTTTTCCATAGGCTCCGCCCCCCTGACGAGCATCACAAAAATCGACGCTCA
AGTCAGAGGTGGCGAAACCCGACAGGACTATAAAGATACCAGGCGTTTCCCCCTGGAAGCTCCCTCGTGC
GCTCTCCTGTTCCGACCCTGCCGCTTACCGGATACCTGTCCGCCTTTCTCCCTTCGGGAAGCGTGGCGCT
TTCTCATAGCTCACGCTGTAGGTATCTCAGTTCGGTGTAGGTCGTTCGCTCCAAGCTGGGCTGTGTGCAC
GAACCCCCCGTTCAGCCCGACCGCTGCGCCTTATCCGGTAACTATCGTCTTGAGTCCAACCCGGTAAGAC
ACGACTTATCGCCACTGGCAGCAGCCACTGGTAACAGGATTAGCAGAGCGAGGTATGTAGGCGGTGCTAC
AGAGTTCTTGAAGTGGTGGCCTAACTACGGCTACACTAGAAGAACAGTATTTGGTATCTGCGCTCTGCTG
AAGCCAGTTACCTTCGGAAAAAGAGTTGGTAGCTCTTGATCCGGCAAACAAACCACCGCTGGTAGCGGTG
GTTTTTTTGTTTGCAAGCAGCAGATTACGCGCAGAAAAAAAGGATCTCAAGAAGATCCTTTGATCTTTTC
TACGGGGTCTGACGCTCAGTGGAACGAAAACTCACGTTAAGGGATTTTGGTCATGAGATTATCAAAAAGG
ATCTTCACCTAGATCCTTTTAAATTAAAAATGAAGTTTTAAATCAATCTAAAGTATATATGAGTAAACTT
GGTCTGACAGTTACCAATGCTTAATCAGTGAGGCACCTATCTCAGCGATCTGTCTATTTCGTTCATCCAT
AGTTGCCTGACTCCCCGTCGTGTAGATAACTACGATACGGGAGGGCTTACCATCTGGCCCCAGTGCTGCA
ATGATACCGCGAGACCCACGCTCACCGGCTCCAGATTTATCAGCAATAAACCAGCCAGCCGGAAGGGCCG
AGCGCAGAAGTGGTCCTGCAACTTTATCCGCCTCCATCCAGTCTATTAATTGTTGCCGGGAAGCTAGAGT
AAGTAGTTCGCCAGTTAATAGTTTGCGCAACGTTGTTGCCATTGCTACAGGCATCGTGGTGTCACGCTCG
TCGTTTGGTATGGCTTCATTCAGCTCCGGTTCCCAACGATCAAGGCGAGTTACATGATCCCCCATGTTGT
GCAAAAAAGCGGTTAGCTCCTTCGGTCCTCCGATCGTTGTCAGAAGTAAGTTGGCCGCAGTGTTATCACT
CATGGTTATGGCAGCACTGCATAATTCTCTTACTGTCATGCCATCCGTAAGATGCTTTTCTGTGACTGGT
GAGTACTCAACCAAGTCATTCTGAGAATAGTGTATGCGGCGACCGAGTTGCTCTTGCCCGGCGTCAATAC
GGGATAATACCGCGCCACATAGCAGAACTTTAAAAGTGCTCATCATTGGAAAACGTTCTTCGGGGCGAAA
ACTCTCAAGGATCTTACCGCTGTTGAGATCCAGTTCGATGTAACCCACTCGTGCACCCAACTGATCTTCA
GCATCTTTTACTTTCACCAGCGTTTCTGGGTGAGCAAAAACAGGAAGGCAAAATGCCGCAAAAAAGGGAA
TAAGGGCGACACGGAAATGTTGAATACTCATACTCTTCCTTTTTCAATATTATTGAAGCATTTATCAGGG
TTATTGTCTCATGAGCGGATACATATTTGAATGTATTTAGAAAAATAAACAAATAGGGGTTCCGCGCACA
TTTCCCCGAAAAGTGCCACCTGACGTCGACGGATCGGGAGATCTCCCGATCCCCTATGGTGCACTCTCAG
TACAATCTGCTCTGATGCCGCATAGTTAAGCCAGTATCTGCTCCCTGCTTGTGTGTTGGAGGTCGCTGAG
TAGTGCGCGAGCAAAATTTAAGCTACAACAAGGCAAGGCTTGACCGACAATTGCATGAAGAATCTGCTTA
GGGTTAGGCGTTTTGCGCTGCTTCGCGATGTACGGGCCAGATATACGCGTTGACATTGATTATTGACTAG
TTATTAATAGTAATCAATTACGGGGTCATTAGTTCATAGCCCATATATGGAGTTCCGCGTTACATAACTT
ACGGTAAATGGCCCGCCTGGCTGACCGCCCAACGACCCCCGCCCATTGACGTCAATAATGACGTATGTTC
CCATAGTAACGCCAATAGGGACTTTCCATTGACGTCAATGGGTGGAGTATTTACGGTAAACTGCCCACTT
GGCAGTACATCAAGTGTATCATATGCCAAGTACGCCCCCTATTGACGTCAATGACGGTAAATGGCCCGCC
TGGCATTATGCCCAGTACATGACCTTATGGGACTTTCCTACTTGGCAGTACATCTACGTATTAGTCATCG
CTATTACCATGG
Features (pLannotate 1.2.2; 33 found; start..end, strand, type, name):
    217..397     +  LTR            5' LTR (truncated): truncated 5' long terminal repeat (LTR) from HIV-1
    444..569     +  misc_feature   HIV-1 Ψ: packaging signal of human immunodeficiency virus type 1
    553..916     +  CDS            HIV-1 gag (fragment): gag protein from human immunodeficiency virus 1; gag
   1062..1295    +  misc_feature   RRE: The Rev response element (RRE) of HIV-1 allows for Rev-dependent mRNA export from the nucleus to the cytoplasm.
   1672..1772    +  CDS            Rev (fragment): human immunodeficiency virus 1 (HIV-1) Rev protein; rev; enhances nuclear export of unspliced and incompletely spliced viral mRNAs
   1822..1939    +  misc_feature   cPPT/CTS: central polypurine tract and central termination sequence of HIV-1
   1990..2230    +  promoter       U6 promoter: RNA polymerase III promoter for human U6 snRNA
   2260..2335    +  misc_RNA       gRNA scaffold: guide RNA scaffold for the Streptococcus pyogenes CRISPR/Cas9 system
   2353..2371    +  CDS            small t antigen (fragment): SV40 (simian virus 40) small t antigen
   2397..2608    +  promoter       EF-1α core promoter: core promoter for human elongation factor EF-1α
   2633..6736    +  CDS            Cas9: Cas9 (Csn1) endonuclease from the Streptococcus pyogenes Type II CRISPR/Cas system generates RNA-guided double strand breaks in DNA
   6874..7471    +  CDS            PuroR (fragment): puromycin N-acetyltransferase; pac from Streptomyces; confers resistance to puromycin
   7487..8075    +  misc_feature   WPRE: woodchuck hepatitis virus posttranscriptional regulatory element
   8126..8145    +  misc_feature   cPPT/CTS (fragment): central polypurine tract and central termination sequence of HIV-1
   8147..8380    +  LTR            3' LTR (ΔU3): self-inactivating 3' long terminal repeat (LTR) from HIV-1
   8412..8636    +  polyA_signal   bGH poly(A) signal: bovine growth hormone polyadenylation signal
   8640..8661    +  promoter       SV40 promoter (fragment): SV40 enhancer and early promoter
   8682..9110    +  rep_origin     f1 ori (sequence partly withheld): f1 bacteriophage origin of replication; arrow indicates direction of (+) strand synthesis
   9124..9453    +  promoter       SV40 promoter: SV40 enhancer and early promoter
   9501..9548    +  promoter       EM7 promoter: synthetic bacterial promoter&nbsp
   9567..9941    +  CDS            BleoR: antibiotic-binding protein; Sh ble from Streptoalloteichus hindustanus; confers resistance to bleomycin, phleomycin, and Zeocin™
   9951..10076   +  CDS            ble (fragment): BLE_KLEPN - Experimental evidence at protein level: Swiss-Prot protein existence level 1. Binding protein with a strong affinity to the bleomycin family of antibiotics. Binds to CL990; an antimitotic-antibiotic compound. From Klebsiella pneumoniae.
  10071..10192   +  polyA_signal   SV40 poly(A) signal: SV40 polyadenylation signal
  10263..10285   -  protein_bind   lac operator (fragment): The lac repressor binds to the lac operator to inhibit transcription in E. coli. This inhibition can be relieved by adding lactose or isopropyl-β-D-thiogalactopyranoside (IPTG). lac repressor encoded by lacI
  10289..10319   -  promoter       lac promoter: promoter for the E. coli lac operon
  10334..10355   -  protein_bind   CAP binding site: CAP binding activates transcription in the presence of cAMP. E. coli catabolite activator protein
  10368..10460   -  CDS            lacI (fragment): lac repressor; lacI; The lac repressor binds to the lac operator to inhibit transcription in E. coli. This inhibition can be relieved by adding lactose or isopropyl-β-D-thiogalactopyranoside (IPTG).
  10643..11231   -  rep_origin     ori: high-copy-number ColE1/pMB1/pBR322/pUC origin of replication
  11402..12262   -  CDS            AmpR: β-lactamase; bla; confers resistance to ampicillin, carbenicillin, and related antibiotics
  12263..12367   -  promoter       AmpR promoter: bla
  12426..12478   -  misc_feature   bom (fragment): basis of mobility region from pBR322
  12633..13012   +  enhancer       CMV enhancer: human cytomegalovirus immediate early enhancer
  13013..199     +  promoter       CMV promoter (across the origin): human cytomegalovirus (CMV) immediate early promoter
