[The description below was written by a language model from this plasmid's Addgene catalogue record and pLannotate feature annotations shown in this document.]
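Description:
LENTICRISPR-LUC7L_sgRNA1 is an all-in-one lentiviral CRISPR/Cas9 knockout plasmid built on the lentiCRISPR v2 backbone and carrying a single guide RNA against human LUC7L. The guide was inserted at the backbone's BsmBI cloning sites, placing it between the human U6 RNA polymerase III promoter and the Streptococcus pyogenes gRNA scaffold. Immediately downstream, an EF-1α core promoter drives the S. pyogenes Cas9 coding sequence, followed in the same transcription unit by a puromycin N-acetyltransferase gene for selecting transduced mammalian cells. The feature table does not annotate the linker joining Cas9 and PuroR. A WPRE after the marker enhances expression of the transcript.

The cassette sits within a self-inactivating HIV-1 transfer vector. A CMV enhancer/promoter fused to a truncated 5' LTR produces the genomic RNA in packaging cells. The Ψ packaging signal (with a partial gag fragment), the RRE and the cPPT/CTS support encapsidation, Rev-dependent nuclear export and nuclear import. The ΔU3 3' LTR inactivates LTR promoter activity after integration, and a bGH polyadenylation signal follows it. Viral structural and envelope functions are absent and must be supplied in trans.

Outside the viral region, the backbone carries a high-copy ColE1/pUC-type origin and AmpR for propagation and ampicillin selection in E. coli. It also has an f1 ori and an SV40/EM7-driven BleoR cassette that is not transferred with the provirus.

The stated purpose is CRISPR/Cas9-mediated gene knockout. The associated publication concerns LUC7L2 and U1 snRNP subunits in the balance between glycolysis and oxidative phosphorylation.
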