Addgene plasmid #201600: LENTICRISPR-LUC7L_sgRNA1
Purpose: CRISPR/Cas9-mediated gene knock-out
Depositing lab: Alexis Jourdain & Vamsi Mootha. Depositing organization: Broad Institute. Publication: Loss of LUC7L2 and U1 snRNP subunits shifts energy metabolism from glycolysis to OXPHOS. Jourdain AA, Begg BE, Mick E, Shah H, Calvo SE, Skinner OS, Sharma R, Blue SM, Yeo GW, Burge CB, Mootha VK. Mol Cell. 2021 May 6;81(9):1905-1919.e12. doi: 10.1016/j.molcel.2021.02.033. Epub 2021 Apr 13. PubMed 33852893.
Backbone
  Vector backbone: lentiCRISPR v2
  Backbone manufacturer: Feng Zhang, Addgene #52961
  Vector type: Lentiviral, CRISPR
  Selectable markers: Puromycin
Growth in bacteria
  Bacterial resistance: Ampicillin, 100 μg/mL
  Growth temperature: 37°C
  Growth strain: NEB Stable
  Copy number: High Copy
Gene/Insert
  Gene/Insert name: LUC7L
  gRNA/shRNA sequence: GTCGGTGGCAAGTTACACTTG
  Species: H. sapiens (human)
  Entrez Gene: LUC7L (a.k.a. LUC7B1, Luc7, SR+89, hLuc7B1)
  Cloning method: Restriction Enzyme; 5′ cloning site BsmBI (unknown if destroyed); 3′ cloning site BsmBI (unknown if destroyed)
Terms and licenses: Academic/Nonprofit Terms; Industry Terms: Not Available to Industry
How to cite: LENTICRISPR-LUC7L_sgRNA1 was a gift from Alexis Jourdain & Vamsi Mootha (Addgene plasmid # 201600 ; http://n2t.net/addgene:201600 ; RRID:Addgene_201600)
